Addgene plasmid #102645: pcDNA3-neo-Strep_Flag_Cterm
Purpose: (Empty Backbone) Epitope tag c-terminus with SBP-Flag moiety
Depositing lab: Michael E. Wright. Depositing organization: University of Iowa. Publication: Androgen receptor and chemokine receptors 4 and 7 form a signaling axis to regulate CXCL12-dependent cellular motility. Hsiao JJ, Ng BH, Smits MM, Wang J, Jasavala RJ, Martinez HD, Lee J, Alston JJ, Misonou H, Trimmer JS, Wright ME. BMC Cancer. 2015 Mar 31;15:204. doi: 10.1186/s12885-015-1201-5. PubMed 25884570.
Backbone
  Vector backbone: pcDNA3_neo
  Backbone manufacturer: Invitrogen
  Vector type: Mammalian Expression
  Selectable markers: Neomycin (select with G418)
  Tag / fusion protein: SBP-Flag, MDEKTTGWRGGHVVEGLAGELEQLRARLEHHPQGQREPGGMDYKDDD (C terminal on backbone)
Growth in bacteria
  Bacterial resistance: Ampicillin, 100 μg/mL
  Growth temperature: 37°C
  Growth strain: DH5alpha
  Copy number: High Copy
Gene/Insert
  Gene/Insert name: None
  Tag / fusion protein: SBP-Flag, MDEKTTGWRGGHVVEGLAGELEQLRARLEHHPQGQREPGGMDYKDDD (C terminal on backbone)
Terms and licenses: Academic/Nonprofit Terms; Industry Terms: Not Available to Industry
Depositor comments: No insert, but contains a single C-terminus Strepavidin binding peptide and Flag epitopes
How to cite: pcDNA3-neo-Strep_Flag_Cterm was a gift from Michael E. Wright (Addgene plasmid # 102645 ; http://n2t.net/addgene:102645 ; RRID:Addgene_102645)
