[The description below was written by a language model from this plasmid's Addgene catalogue record and pLannotate feature annotations shown in this document.]
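Description:
pcDNA3-neo-Strep_Flag_Cterm is an empty mammalian expression backbone derived from Invitrogen's pcDNA3 (neo), modified so that an open reading frame cloned into it acquires a C-terminal tandem tag consisting of a streptavidin-binding peptide (SBP) followed by a FLAG epitope. It carries no insert. In E. coli it is maintained at high copy through a ColE1/pUC-type origin and selected with ampicillin via the β-lactamase gene. An f1 origin is also present, allowing single-stranded DNA production. For mammalian cells, an SV40 enhancer/early promoter drives the neomycin phosphotransferase gene, terminated by an SV40 poly(A) signal, so stable transfectants can be selected with G418.

The expression cassette follows the standard pcDNA3 layout: the human CMV immediate-early enhancer and promoter, a T7 promoter, the cloning and tag region, an antisense SP6 promoter, and the bovine growth hormone polyadenylation signal. The two phage promoters flank the cloning region and can serve for in vitro transcription or as sequencing primer sites. The automated annotation detects only a short FLAG match, labelled as a fragment of a 5xFLAG feature, just upstream of SP6. The SBP portion is not annotated but is stated in the catalogue record, which describes single copies of each epitope. Small hits to an HIV-1 LTR, ble, lacI and an extra SV40 promoter piece are fragments that appear to be backbone remnants or annotation artefacts rather than functional parts. The two sequence records (depositor and NGS) differ by one nucleotide in length and in their start points, but list the same features in the same order.

The dual tag suits tandem affinity purification (streptavidin capture followed by anti-FLAG capture) and detection of a protein of interest. The associated publication concerns androgen receptor and chemokine receptor signalling.
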