Features (pLannotate 1.2.2; 21 found; start..end, strand, type, name):
     36..80      -  misc_feature   bom (fragment): basis of mobility region from pBR322
    235..614     +  enhancer       CMV enhancer: human cytomegalovirus immediate early enhancer
    615..818     +  promoter       CMV promoter: human cytomegalovirus (CMV) immediate early promoter
    814..847     +  LTR            5' LTR (truncated) (fragment): truncated 5' long terminal repeat (LTR) from HIV-1
    863..881     +  promoter       T7 promoter: promoter for bacteriophage T7 RNA polymerase
   1096..1116    +  CDS            5xFLAG (fragment): five tandem FLAG® epitope tags
   1142..1160    -  promoter       SP6 promoter: promoter for bacteriophage SP6 RNA polymerase
   1186..1410    +  polyA_signal   bGH poly(A) signal: bovine growth hormone polyadenylation signal
   1414..1435    +  promoter       SV40 promoter (fragment): SV40 enhancer and early promoter
   1456..1884    +  rep_origin     f1 ori (sequence partly withheld): f1 bacteriophage origin of replication; arrow indicates direction of (+) strand synthesis
   1898..2228    +  promoter       SV40 promoter: SV40 enhancer and early promoter
   2295..3086    +  CDS            neo: KKA2_KLEPN - Also known as kan, nptII. Experimental evidence at protein level: Swiss-Prot protein existence level 1. Resistance to kanamycin, neomycin, paromomycin, ribostamycin, butirosin and gentamicin B. From Klebsiella pneumoniae.
   3110..3268    +  CDS            ble (fragment): BLE_KLEPN - Experimental evidence at protein level: Swiss-Prot protein existence level 1. Binding protein with a strong affinity to the bleomycin family of antibiotics. Binds to CL990; an antimitotic-antibiotic compound. From Klebsiella pneumoniae.
   3263..3384    +  polyA_signal   SV40 poly(A) signal: SV40 polyadenylation signal
   3457..3473    -  protein_bind   lac operator: The lac repressor binds to the lac operator to inhibit transcription in E. coli. This inhibition can be relieved by adding lactose or isopropyl-β-D-thiogalactopyranoside (IPTG). lac repressor encoded by lacI
   3481..3511    -  promoter       lac promoter: promoter for the E. coli lac operon
   3526..3547    -  protein_bind   CAP binding site: CAP binding activates transcription in the presence of cAMP. E. coli catabolite activator protein
   3560..3652    -  CDS            lacI (fragment): lac repressor; lacI; The lac repressor binds to the lac operator to inhibit transcription in E. coli. This inhibition can be relieved by adding lactose or isopropyl-β-D-thiogalactopyranoside (IPTG).
   3835..4423    -  rep_origin     ori: high-copy-number ColE1/pMB1/pBR322/pUC origin of replication
   4594..5454    -  CDS            AmpR: β-lactamase; bla; confers resistance to ampicillin, carbenicillin, and related antibiotics
   5455..5559    -  promoter       AmpR promoter: bla
>Addgene plasmid #102645 | pcDNA3-neo-Strep_Flag_Cterm | depositor full sequence | sequence record 194010 | Full Sequence
GACGGATCGGGAGATCTCCCGATCCCCTATGGTCGACTCTCAGTACAATCTGCTCTGATGCCGCATAGTT
AAGCCAGTATCTGCTCCCTGCTTGTGTGTTGGAGGTCGCTGAGTAGTGCGCGAGCAAAATTTAAGCTACA
ACAAGGCAAGGCTTGACCGACAATTGCATGAAGAATCTGCTTAGGGTTAGGCGTTTTGCGCTGCTTCGCG
ATGTACGGGCCAGATATACGCGTTGACATTGATTATTGACTAGTTATTAATAGTAATCAATTACGGGGTC
ATTAGTTCATAGCCCATATATGGAGTTCCGCGTTACATAACTTACGGTAAATGGCCCGCCTGGCTGACCG
CCCAACGACCCCCGCCCATTGACGTCAATAATGACGTATGTTCCCATAGTAACGCCAATAGGGACTTTCC
ATTGACGTCAATGGGTGGACTATTTACGGTAAACTGCCCACTTGGCAGTACATCAAGTGTATCATATGCC
AAGTACGCCCCCTATTGACGTCAATGACGGTAAATGGCCCGCCTGGCATTATGCCCAGTACATGACCTTA
TGGGACTTTCCTACTTGGCAGTACATCTACGTATTAGTCATCGCTATTACCATGGTGATGCGGTTTTGGC
AGTACATCAATGGGCGTGGATAGCGGTTTGACTCACGGGGATTTCCAAGTCTCCACCCCATTGACGTCAA
TGGGAGTTTGTTTTGGCACCAAAATCAACGGGACTTTCCAAAATGTCGTAACAACTCCGCCCCATTGACG
CAAATGGGCGGTAGGCGTGTACGGTGGGAGGTCTATATAAGCAGAGCTCTCTGGCTAACTAGAGAACCCA
CTGCTTACTGGCTTATCGAAATTAATACGACTCACTATAGGGAGACCCAAGCTTGGTACCGAGCTCGGAT
CCACTAGTAACGGCCGCCAGTGTGCTGGAATTCTGCAGATATCCATCACACTGGCGGCCGCTCGAGATGG
ACGAGAAGACCACCGGCTGGAGAGGCGGCCACGTGGTCGAGGGACTGGCCGGTGAGCTCGAACAGCTACG
GGCCCGCCTTGAGCACCACCCCCAGGGGCAGCGCGAGCCGGGCGGTATGGACTACAAGGACGACGACTGA
TGAGACTCTAGAGGGCCCTATTCTATAGTGTCACCTAAATGCTAGAGCTCGCTGATCAGCCTCGACTGTG
CCTTCTAGTTGCCAGCCATCTGTTGTTTGCCCCTCCCCCGTGCCTTCCTTGACCCTGGAAGGTGCCACTC
CCACTGTCCTTTCCTAATAAAATGAGGAAATTGCATCGCATTGTCTGAGTAGGTGTCATTCTATTCTGGG
GGGTGGGGTGGGGCAGGACAGCAAGGGGGAGGATTGGGAAGACAATAGCAGGCATGCTGGGGATGCGGTG
GGCTCTATGGCTTCTGAGGCGGAAAGAACCAGCTGGGGCTCTAGGGGGTATCCCC
[124 nt withheld, positions 1456-1579]
CGCCGGCTTTCCCCGTCAAGCTCTAAATCGGGGCA
[57 nt withheld, positions 1615-1671]
A
[49 nt withheld, positions 1673-1721]
CCTTTGACGTTGGAGTCCACGTTCTTTAATAGTGGACTCTTGTTCCAAACTGGAACAACACTCAACCCTA
TCTCGGTCTATTCTTTTGATTTATAAGGGATTTTGGGGATTTCGGCCTATTGGTTAAAAAATGAGCTGAT
TTAACAAAAATTTAACGCGAATTAATTCTGTGGAATGTGTGTCAGTTAGGGTGTGGAAAGTCCCCAGGCT
CCCCAGGCAGGCAGAAGTATGCAAAGCATGCATCTCAATTAGTCAGCAACCAGGTGTGGAAAGTCCCCAG
GCTCCCCAGCAGGCAGAAGTATGCAAAGCATGCATCTCAATTAGTCAGCAACCATAGTCCCGCCCCTAAC
TCCGCCCATCCCGCCCCTAACTCCGCCCAGTTCCGCCCATTCTCCGCCCCATGGCTGACTAATTTTTTTT
ATTTATGCAGAGGCCGAGGCCGCCTCTGCCTCTGAGCTATTCCAGAAGTAGTGAGGAGGCTTTTTTGGAG
GCCTAGGCTTTTGCAAAAAGCTCCCGGGAGCTTGTATATCCATTTTCGGATCTGATCAAGAGACAGGATG
AGGATCGTTTCGCATGATTGAACAAGATGGATTGCACGCAGGTTCTCCGGCCGCTTGGGTGGAGAGGCTA
TTCGGCTATGACTGGGCACAACAGACAATCGGCTGCTCTGATGCCGCCGTGTTCCGGCTGTCAGCGCAGG
GGCGCCCGGTTCTTTTTGTCAAGACCGACCTGTCCGGTGCCCTGAATGAACTGCAGGACGAGGCAGCGCG
GCTATCGTGGCTGGCCACGACGGGCGTTCCTTGCGCAGCTGTGCTCGACGTTGTCACTGAAGCGGGAAGG
GACTGGCTGCTATTGGGCGAAGTGCCGGGGCAGGATCTCCTGTCATCTCACCTTGCTCCTGCCGAGAAAG
TATCCATCATGGCTGATGCAATGCGGCGGCTGCATACGCTTGATCCGGCTACCTGCCCATTCGACCACCA
AGCGAAACATCGCATCGAGCGAGCACGTACTCGGATGGAAGCCGGTCTTGTCGATCAGGATGATCTGGAC
GAAGAGCATCAGGGGCTCGCGCCAGCCGAACTGTTCGCCAGGCTCAAGGCGCGCATGCCCGACGGCGAGG
ATCTCGTCGTGACCCATGGCGATGCCTGCTTGCCGAATATCATGGTGGAAAATGGCCGCTTTTCTGGATT
CATCGACTGTGGCCGGCTGGGTGTGGCGGACCGCTATCAGGACATAGCGTTGGCTACCCGTGATATTGCT
GAAGAGCTTGGCGGCGAATGGGCTGACCGCTTCCTCGTGCTTTACGGTATCGCCGCTCCCGATTCGCAGC
GCATCGCCTTCTATCGCCTTCTTGACGAGTTCTTCTGAGCGGGACTCTGGGGTTCGAAATGACCGACCAA
GCGACGCCCAACCTGCCATCACGAGATTTCGATTCCACCGCCGCCTTCTATGAAAGGTTGGGCTTCGGAA
TCGTTTTCCGGGACGCCGGCTGGATGATCCTCCAGCGCGGGGATCTCATGCTGGAGTTCTTCGCCCACCC
CAACTTGTTTATTGCAGCTTATAATGGTTACAAATAAAGCAATAGCATCACAAATTTCACAAATAAAGCA
TTTTTTTCACTGCATTCTAGTTGTGGTTTGTCCAAACTCATCAATGTATCTTATCATGTCTGTATACCGT
CGACCTCTAGCTAGAGCTTGGCGTAATCATGGTCATAGCTGTTTCCTGTGTGAAATTGTTATCCGCTCAC
AATTCCACACAACATACGAGCCGGAAGCATAAAGTGTAAAGCCTGGGGTGCCTAATGAGTGAGCTAACTC
ACATTAATTGCGTTGCGCTCACTGCCCGCTTTCCAGTCGGGAAACCTGTCGTGCCAGCTGCATTAATGAA
TCGGCCAACGCGCGGGGAGAGGCGGTTTGCGTATTGGGCGCTCTTCCGCTTCCTCGCTCACTGACTCGCT
GCGCTCGGTCGTTCGGCTGCGGCGAGCGGTATCAGCTCACTCAAAGGCGGTAATACGGTTATCCACAGAA
TCAGGGGATAACGCAGGAAAGAACATGTGAGCAAAAGGCCAGCAAAAGGCCAGGAACCGTAAAAAGGCCG
CGTTGCTGGCGTTTTTCCATAGGCTCCGCCCCCCTGACGAGCATCACAAAAATCGACGCTCAAGTCAGAG
GTGGCGAAACCCGACAGGACTATAAAGATACCAGGCGTTTCCCCCTGGAAGCTCCCTCGTGCGCTCTCCT
GTTCCGACCCTGCCGCTTACCGGATACCTGTCCGCCTTTCTCCCTTCGGGAAGCGTGGCGCTTTCTCAAT
GCTCACGCTGTAGGTATCTCAGTTCGGTGTAGGTCGTTCGCTCCAAGCTGGGCTGTGTGCACGAACCCCC
CGTTCAGCCCGACCGCTGCGCCTTATCCGGTAACTATCGTCTTGAGTCCAACCCGGTAAGACACGACTTA
TCGCCACTGGCAGCAGCCACTGGTAACAGGATTAGCAGAGCGAGGTATGTAGGCGGTGCTACAGAGTTCT
TGAAGTGGTGGCCTAACTACGGCTACACTAGAAGGACAGTATTTGGTATCTGCGCTCTGCTGAAGCCAGT
TACCTTCGGAAAAAGAGTTGGTAGCTCTTGATCCGGCAAACAAACCACCGCTGGTAGCGGTGGTTTTTTT
GTTTGCAAGCAGCAGATTACGCGCAGAAAAAAAGGATCTCAAGAAGATCCTTTGATCTTTTCTACGGGGT
CTGACGCTCAGTGGAACGAAAACTCACGTTAAGGGATTTTGGTCATGAGATTATCAAAAAGGATCTTCAC
CTAGATCCTTTTAAATTAAAAATGAAGTTTTAAATCAATCTAAAGTATATATGAGTAAACTTGGTCTGAC
AGTTACCAATGCTTAATCAGTGAGGCACCTATCTCAGCGATCTGTCTATTTCGTTCATCCATAGTTGCCT
GACTCCCCGTCGTGTAGATAACTACGATACGGGAGGGCTTACCATCTGGCCCCAGTGCTGCAATGATACC
GCGAGACCCACGCTCACCGGCTCCAGATTTATCAGCAATAAACCAGCCAGCCGGAAGGGCCGAGCGCAGA
AGTGGTCCTGCAACTTTATCCGCCTCCATCCAGTCTATTAATTGTTGCCGGGAAGCTAGAGTAAGTAGTT
CGCCAGTTAATAGTTTGCGCAACGTTGTTGCCATTGCTACAGGCATCGTGGTGTCACGCTCGTCGTTTGG
TATGGCTTCATTCAGCTCCGGTTCCCAACGATCAAGGCGAGTTACATGATCCCCCATGTTGTGCAAAAAA
GCGGTTAGCTCCTTCGGTCCTCCGATCGTTGTCAGAAGTAAGTTGGCCGCAGTGTTATCACTCATGGTTA
TGGCAGCACTGCATAATTCTCTTACTGTCATGCCATCCGTAAGATGCTTTTCTGTGACTGGTGAGTACTC
AACCAAGTCATTCTGAGAATAGTGTATGCGGCGACCGAGTTGCTCTTGCCCGGCGTCAATACGGGATAAT
ACCGCGCCACATAGCAGAACTTTAAAAGTGCTCATCATTGGAAAACGTTCTTCGGGGCGAAAACTCTCAA
GGATCTTACCGCTGTTGAGATCCAGTTCGATGTAACCCACTCGTGCACCCAACTGATCTTCAGCATCTTT
TACTTTCACCAGCGTTTCTGGGTGAGCAAAAACAGGAAGGCAAAATGCCGCAAAAAAGGGAATAAGGGCG
ACACGGAAATGTTGAATACTCATACTCTTCCTTTTTCAATATTATTGAAGCATTTATCAGGGTTATTGTC
TCATGAGCGGATACATATTTGAATGTATTTAGAAAAATAAACAAATAGGGGTTCCGCGCACATTTCCCCG
AAAAGTGCCACCTGACGTC
