Features (pLannotate 1.2.2; 21 found; start..end, strand, type, name):
    120..140     +  CDS            5xFLAG (fragment): five tandem FLAG® epitope tags
    166..184     -  promoter       SP6 promoter: promoter for bacteriophage SP6 RNA polymerase
    210..434     +  polyA_signal   bGH poly(A) signal: bovine growth hormone polyadenylation signal
    438..459     +  promoter       SV40 promoter (fragment): SV40 enhancer and early promoter
    480..908     +  rep_origin     f1 ori (sequence partly withheld): f1 bacteriophage origin of replication; arrow indicates direction of (+) strand synthesis
    922..1251    +  promoter       SV40 promoter: SV40 enhancer and early promoter
   1318..2109    +  CDS            neo: KKA2_KLEPN - Also known as kan, nptII. Experimental evidence at protein level: Swiss-Prot protein existence level 1. Resistance to kanamycin, neomycin, paromomycin, ribostamycin, butirosin and gentamicin B. From Klebsiella pneumoniae.
   2133..2291    +  CDS            ble (fragment): BLE_KLEPN - Experimental evidence at protein level: Swiss-Prot protein existence level 1. Binding protein with a strong affinity to the bleomycin family of antibiotics. Binds to CL990; an antimitotic-antibiotic compound. From Klebsiella pneumoniae.
   2286..2407    +  polyA_signal   SV40 poly(A) signal: SV40 polyadenylation signal
   2480..2496    -  protein_bind   lac operator: The lac repressor binds to the lac operator to inhibit transcription in E. coli. This inhibition can be relieved by adding lactose or isopropyl-β-D-thiogalactopyranoside (IPTG). lac repressor encoded by lacI
   2504..2534    -  promoter       lac promoter: promoter for the E. coli lac operon
   2549..2570    -  protein_bind   CAP binding site: CAP binding activates transcription in the presence of cAMP. E. coli catabolite activator protein
   2583..2675    -  CDS            lacI (fragment): lac repressor; lacI; The lac repressor binds to the lac operator to inhibit transcription in E. coli. This inhibition can be relieved by adding lactose or isopropyl-β-D-thiogalactopyranoside (IPTG).
   2858..3446    -  rep_origin     ori: high-copy-number ColE1/pMB1/pBR322/pUC origin of replication
   3617..4477    -  CDS            AmpR: β-lactamase; bla; confers resistance to ampicillin, carbenicillin, and related antibiotics
   4478..4582    -  promoter       AmpR promoter: bla
   4641..4693    -  misc_feature   bom (fragment): basis of mobility region from pBR322
   4848..5227    +  enhancer       CMV enhancer: human cytomegalovirus immediate early enhancer
   5228..5431    +  promoter       CMV promoter: human cytomegalovirus (CMV) immediate early promoter
   5427..5460    +  LTR            5' LTR (truncated) (fragment): truncated 5' long terminal repeat (LTR) from HIV-1
   5476..5494    +  promoter       T7 promoter: promoter for bacteriophage T7 RNA polymerase
>Addgene plasmid #102645 | pcDNA3-neo-Strep_Flag_Cterm | addgene full sequence | sequence record 196915 | Addgene NGS Result
ATGGACGAGAAGACCACCGGCTGGAGAGGCGGCCACGTGGTCGAGGGACTGGCCGGTGAGCTCGAACAGC
TACGGGCCCGCCTTGAGCACCACCCCCAGGGGCAGCGCGAGCCGGGCGGTATGGACTACAAGGACGACGA
CTGATGAGACTCTAGAGGGCCCTATTCTATAGTGTCACCTAAATGCTAGAGCTCGCTGATCAGCCTCGAC
TGTGCCTTCTAGTTGCCAGCCATCTGTTGTTTGCCCCTCCCCCGTGCCTTCCTTGACCCTGGAAGGTGCC
ACTCCCACTGTCCTTTCCTAATAAAATGAGGAAATTGCATCGCATTGTCTGAGTAGGTGTCATTCTATTC
TGGGGGGTGGGGTGGGGCAGGACAGCAAGGGGGAGGATTGGGAAGACAATAGCAGGCATGCTGGGGATGC
GGTGGGCTCTATGGCTTCTGAGGCGGAAAGAACCAGCTGGGGCTCTAGGGGGTATCCCC
[124 nt withheld, positions 480-603]
C
[91 nt withheld, positions 605-695]
A
[49 nt withheld, positions 697-745]
CCTTTGACGTTGGAGTCCACGTTCTTTAATAGTGGACTCTTGTTCCAAACTGGAACAACACTCAACCCTA
TCTCGGTCTATTCTTTTGATTTATAAGGGATTTTGCCGATTTCGGCCTATTGGTTAAAAAATGAGCTGAT
TTAACAAAAATTTAACGCGAATTAATTCTGTGGAATGTGTGTCAGTTAGGGTGTGGAAAGTCCCCAGGCT
CCCCAGCAGGCAGAAGTATGCAAAGCATGCATCTCAATTAGTCAGCAACCAGGTGTGGAAAGTCCCCAGG
CTCCCCAGCAGGCAGAAGTATGCAAAGCATGCATCTCAATTAGTCAGCAACCATAGTCCCGCCCCTAACT
CCGCCCATCCCGCCCCTAACTCCGCCCAGTTCCGCCCATTCTCCGCCCCATGGCTGACTAATTTTTTTTA
TTTATGCAGAGGCCGAGGCCGCCTCTGCCTCTGAGCTATTCCAGAAGTAGTGAGGAGGCTTTTTTGGAGG
CCTAGGCTTTTGCAAAAAGCTCCCGGGAGCTTGTATATCCATTTTCGGATCTGATCAAGAGACAGGATGA
GGATCGTTTCGCATGATTGAACAAGATGGATTGCACGCAGGTTCTCCGGCCGCTTGGGTGGAGAGGCTAT
TCGGCTATGACTGGGCACAACAGACAATCGGCTGCTCTGATGCCGCCGTGTTCCGGCTGTCAGCGCAGGG
GCGCCCGGTTCTTTTTGTCAAGACCGACCTGTCCGGTGCCCTGAATGAACTGCAGGACGAGGCAGCGCGG
CTATCGTGGCTGGCCACGACGGGCGTTCCTTGCGCAGCTGTGCTCGACGTTGTCACTGAAGCGGGAAGGG
ACTGGCTGCTATTGGGCGAAGTGCCGGGGCAGGATCTCCTGTCATCTCACCTTGCTCCTGCCGAGAAAGT
ATCCATCATGGCTGATGCAATGCGGCGGCTGCATACGCTTGATCCGGCTACCTGCCCATTCGACCACCAA
GCGAAACATCGCATCGAGCGAGCACGTACTCGGATGGAAGCCGGTCTTGTCGATCAGGATGATCTGGACG
AAGAGCATCAGGGGCTCGCGCCAGCCGAACTGTTCGCCAGGCTCAAGGCGCGCATGCCCGACGGCGAGGA
TCTCGTCGTGACCCATGGCGATGCCTGCTTGCCGAATATCATGGTGGAAAATGGCCGCTTTTCTGGATTC
ATCGACTGTGGCCGGCTGGGTGTGGCGGACCGCTATCAGGACATAGCGTTGGCTACCCGTGATATTGCTG
AAGAGCTTGGCGGCGAATGGGCTGACCGCTTCCTCGTGCTTTACGGTATCGCCGCTCCCGATTCGCAGCG
CATCGCCTTCTATCGCCTTCTTGACGAGTTCTTCTGAGCGGGACTCTGGGGTTCGAAATGACCGACCAAG
CGACGCCCAACCTGCCATCACGAGATTTCGATTCCACCGCCGCCTTCTATGAAAGGTTGGGCTTCGGAAT
CGTTTTCCGGGACGCCGGCTGGATGATCCTCCAGCGCGGGGATCTCATGCTGGAGTTCTTCGCCCACCCC
AACTTGTTTATTGCAGCTTATAATGGTTACAAATAAAGCAATAGCATCACAAATTTCACAAATAAAGCAT
TTTTTTCACTGCATTCTAGTTGTGGTTTGTCCAAACTCATCAATGTATCTTATCATGTCTGTATACCGTC
GACCTCTAGCTAGAGCTTGGCGTAATCATGGTCATAGCTGTTTCCTGTGTGAAATTGTTATCCGCTCACA
ATTCCACACAACATACGAGCCGGAAGCATAAAGTGTAAAGCCTGGGGTGCCTAATGAGTGAGCTAACTCA
CATTAATTGCGTTGCGCTCACTGCCCGCTTTCCAGTCGGGAAACCTGTCGTGCCAGCTGCATTAATGAAT
CGGCCAACGCGCGGGGAGAGGCGGTTTGCGTATTGGGCGCTCTTCCGCTTCCTCGCTCACTGACTCGCTG
CGCTCGGTCGTTCGGCTGCGGCGAGCGGTATCAGCTCACTCAAAGGCGGTAATACGGTTATCCACAGAAT
CAGGGGATAACGCAGGAAAGAACATGTGAGCAAAAGGCCAGCAAAAGGCCAGGAACCGTAAAAAGGCCGC
GTTGCTGGCGTTTTTCCATAGGCTCCGCCCCCCTGACGAGCATCACAAAAATCGACGCTCAAGTCAGAGG
TGGCGAAACCCGACAGGACTATAAAGATACCAGGCGTTTCCCCCTGGAAGCTCCCTCGTGCGCTCTCCTG
TTCCGACCCTGCCGCTTACCGGATACCTGTCCGCCTTTCTCCCTTCGGGAAGCGTGGCGCTTTCTCATAG
CTCACGCTGTAGGTATCTCAGTTCGGTGTAGGTCGTTCGCTCCAAGCTGGGCTGTGTGCACGAACCCCCC
GTTCAGCCCGACCGCTGCGCCTTATCCGGTAACTATCGTCTTGAGTCCAACCCGGTAAGACACGACTTAT
CGCCACTGGCAGCAGCCACTGGTAACAGGATTAGCAGAGCGAGGTATGTAGGCGGTGCTACAGAGTTCTT
GAAGTGGTGGCCTAACTACGGCTACACTAGAAGAACAGTATTTGGTATCTGCGCTCTGCTGAAGCCAGTT
ACCTTCGGAAAAAGAGTTGGTAGCTCTTGATCCGGCAAACAAACCACCGCTGGTAGCGGTGGTTTTTTTG
TTTGCAAGCAGCAGATTACGCGCAGAAAAAAAGGATCTCAAGAAGATCCTTTGATCTTTTCTACGGGGTC
TGACGCTCAGTGGAACGAAAACTCACGTTAAGGGATTTTGGTCATGAGATTATCAAAAAGGATCTTCACC
TAGATCCTTTTAAATTAAAAATGAAGTTTTAAATCAATCTAAAGTATATATGAGTAAACTTGGTCTGACA
GTTACCAATGCTTAATCAGTGAGGCACCTATCTCAGCGATCTGTCTATTTCGTTCATCCATAGTTGCCTG
ACTCCCCGTCGTGTAGATAACTACGATACGGGAGGGCTTACCATCTGGCCCCAGTGCTGCAATGATACCG
CGAGACCCACGCTCACCGGCTCCAGATTTATCAGCAATAAACCAGCCAGCCGGAAGGGCCGAGCGCAGAA
GTGGTCCTGCAACTTTATCCGCCTCCATCCAGTCTATTAATTGTTGCCGGGAAGCTAGAGTAAGTAGTTC
GCCAGTTAATAGTTTGCGCAACGTTGTTGCCATTGCTACAGGCATCGTGGTGTCACGCTCGTCGTTTGGT
ATGGCTTCATTCAGCTCCGGTTCCCAACGATCAAGGCGAGTTACATGATCCCCCATGTTGTGCAAAAAAG
CGGTTAGCTCCTTCGGTCCTCCGATCGTTGTCAGAAGTAAGTTGGCCGCAGTGTTATCACTCATGGTTAT
GGCAGCACTGCATAATTCTCTTACTGTCATGCCATCCGTAAGATGCTTTTCTGTGACTGGTGAGTACTCA
ACCAAGTCATTCTGAGAATAGTGTATGCGGCGACCGAGTTGCTCTTGCCCGGCGTCAATACGGGATAATA
CCGCGCCACATAGCAGAACTTTAAAAGTGCTCATCATTGGAAAACGTTCTTCGGGGCGAAAACTCTCAAG
GATCTTACCGCTGTTGAGATCCAGTTCGATGTAACCCACTCGTGCACCCAACTGATCTTCAGCATCTTTT
ACTTTCACCAGCGTTTCTGGGTGAGCAAAAACAGGAAGGCAAAATGCCGCAAAAAAGGGAATAAGGGCGA
CACGGAAATGTTGAATACTCATACTCTTCCTTTTTCAATATTATTGAAGCATTTATCAGGGTTATTGTCT
CATGAGCGGATACATATTTGAATGTATTTAGAAAAATAAACAAATAGGGGTTCCGCGCACATTTCCCCGA
AAAGTGCCACCTGACGTCGACGGATCGGGAGATCTCCCGATCCCCTATGGTGCACTCTCAGTACAATCTG
CTCTGATGCCGCATAGTTAAGCCAGTATCTGCTCCCTGCTTGTGTGTTGGAGGTCGCTGAGTAGTGCGCG
AGCAAAATTTAAGCTACAACAAGGCAAGGCTTGACCGACAATTGCATGAAGAATCTGCTTAGGGTTAGGC
GTTTTGCGCTGCTTCGCGATGTACGGGCCAGATATACGCGTTGACATTGATTATTGACTAGTTATTAATA
GTAATCAATTACGGGGTCATTAGTTCATAGCCCATATATGGAGTTCCGCGTTACATAACTTACGGTAAAT
GGCCCGCCTGGCTGACCGCCCAACGACCCCCGCCCATTGACGTCAATAATGACGTATGTTCCCATAGTAA
CGCCAATAGGGACTTTCCATTGACGTCAATGGGTGGAGTATTTACGGTAAACTGCCCACTTGGCAGTACA
TCAAGTGTATCATATGCCAAGTACGCCCCCTATTGACGTCAATGACGGTAAATGGCCCGCCTGGCATTAT
GCCCAGTACATGACCTTATGGGACTTTCCTACTTGGCAGTACATCTACGTATTAGTCATCGCTATTACCA
TGGTGATGCGGTTTTGGCAGTACATCAATGGGCGTGGATAGCGGTTTGACTCACGGGGATTTCCAAGTCT
CCACCCCATTGACGTCAATGGGAGTTTGTTTTGGCACCAAAATCAACGGGACTTTCCAAAATGTCGTAAC
AACTCCGCCCCATTGACGCAAATGGGCGGTAGGCGTGTACGGTGGGAGGTCTATATAAGCAGAGCTCTCT
GGCTAACTAGAGAACCCACTGCTTACTGGCTTATCGAAATTAATACGACTCACTATAGGGAGACCCAAGC
TTGGTACCGAGCTCGGATCCACTAGTAACGGCCGCCAGTGTGCTGGAATTCTGCAGATATCCATCACACT
GGCGGCCGCTCGAG
